>Addgene plasmid #159725 | pAM1479a3 | addgene full sequence | sequence record 313483 | Addgene NGS Result
ACTAGTATGTACATTACGGTTGGTGGAGGAGGGGGTGGAGTTCGACCATTGAACTGCATCGTCGCCGTGT
CCCAAAATATGGGGATTGGCAAGAACGGAGACCTACCCTGGCCTCCGCTCAGGAACGAGTTCAAGTACTT
CCAAAGAATGACCACAACCTCTTCAGTGGAAGGTAAACAGAATCTGGTGATTATGGGTAGGAAAACCTGG
TTCTCCATTCCTGAGAAGAATCGACCTTTAAAGGACAGAATTAATATAGTTCTCAGTAGAGAACTCAAAG
AACCACCACGAGGAGCTCATTTTCTTGCCAAAAGTTTGGATGATGCCTTAAGACTTATTGAACAACCGGA
ATTGGCAAGTAAAGTAGACATGGTTTGGATAGTCGGAGGCAGTTCTGTTTACCAGGAAGCCATGAATCAA
CCAGGCCACCTCAGACTCTTTGTGACAAGGATCATGCAGGAATTTGAAAGTGACACGTTTTTCCCAGAAA
TTGATTTGGGGAAATATAAACTTCTCCCAGAATACCCAGGCGTCCTCTCTGAGGTCCAGGAGGAAAAAGG
CATCAAGTATAAGTTTGAAGTCTACGAGAAGAAAGACGACCCAGCTTTCTTGTACAAAGTGGTTGATGGT
ACCAAGATGAAGCTACTGTCTTCTATCGAACAAGCATGCGATATTTGCCGACTTAAAAAGCTCAAGTGCT
CCAAAGAAAAACCGAAGTGCGCCAAGTGTCTGAAGAACAACTGGGAGTGTCGCTACTCTCCCAAAACCAA
AAGGTCTCCGCTGACTAGGGCACATCTGACAGAAGTGGAATCAAGGCTAGAAAGACTGGAACAGCTATTT
CTACTGATTTTTCCTCGAGAAGACCTTGACATGATTTTGAAAATGGATTCTTTACAGGATATAAAAGCAT
TGTTAACAGGATTATTTGTACAAGATAATGTGAATAAAGATGCCGTCACAGATAGATTGGCTTCAGTGGA
GACTGATATGCCTCTAACATTGAGACAGCATAGAATAAGTGCGACATCATCATCGGAAGAGAGTAGTAAC
AAAGGTCAAAGACAGTTGACTGTATCGCCGGAATTTGTAATACGACTCACTATAGGGCGAGCCGCCATCA
TGGAGGAGCAGAAGCTGATCTCAGAGGAGGACCTGCATATGGCCATGGAGGCCGAATTTGCAGCGGCCGC
ATAACTAGCATAACCCCTTGGGGCCTCTAAACGGGTCTTGAGGGGTTTTTTGCGCGCTTGCAGCCAAGCT
AATTCCGGGCGAATTTCTTATGATTTATGATTTTTATTATTAAATAAGTTATAAAAAAAATAAGTGTATA
CAAATTTTAAAGTGACTCTTAGGTTTTAAAACGAAAATTCTTATTCTTGAGTAACTCTTTCCTGTAGGTC
AGGTTGCTTTCTCAGGTATAGCATGAGGTCGCTCTTATTGACCACACCTCTACCGGCATGCAAGCTTGGC
GTAATCATGGTCATAGCTGTTTCCTGTGTGAAATTGTTATCCGCTCACAATTCCACACAACATACGAGCC
GGAAGCATAAAGTGTAAAGCCTGGGGTGCCTAATGAGTGAGCTAACTCACATTAATTGCGTTGCGCTCAC
TGCCCGCTTTCCAGTCGGGAAACCTGTCGTGCCAGCTGCATTAATGAATCGGCCAACGCGCGGGGAGAGG
CGGTTTGCGTATTGGGCGCTCTTCCGCTTCCTCGCTCACTGACTCGCTGCGCTCGGTCGTTCGGCTGCGG
CGAGCGGTATCAGCTCACTCAAAGGCGGTAATACGGTTATCCACAGAATCAGGGGATAACGCAGGAAAGA
ACATGTGAGCAAAAGGCCAGCAAAAGGCCAGGAACCGTAAAAAGGCCGCGTTGCTGGCGTTTTTCCATAG
GCTCCGCCCCCCTGACGAGCATCACAAAAATCGACGCTCAAGTCAGAGGTGGCGAAACCCGACAGGACTA
TAAAGATACCAGGCGTTTCCCCCTGGAAGCTCCCTCGTGCGCTCTCCTGTTCCGACCCTGCCGCTTACCG
GATACCTGTCCGCCTTTCTCCCTTCGGGAAGCGTGGCGCTTTCTCATAGCTCACGCTGTAGGTATCTCAG
TTCGGTGTAGGTCGTTCGCTCCAAGCTGGGCTGTGTGCACGAACCCCCCGTTCAGCCCGACCGCTGCGCC
TTATCCGGTAACTATCGTCTTGAGTCCAACCCGGTAAGACACGACTTATCGCCACTGGCAGCAGCCACTG
GTAACAGGATTAGCAGAGCGAGGTATGTAGGCGGTGCTACAGAGTTCTTGAAGTGGTGGCCTAACTACGG
CTACACTAGAAGAACAGTATTTGGTATCTGCGCTCTGCTGAAGCCAGTTACCTTCGGAAAAAGAGTTGGT
AGCTCTTGATCCGGCAAACAAACCACCGCTGGTAGCGGTGGTTTTTTTGTTTGCAAGCAGCAGATTACGC
GCAGAAAAAAAGGATCTCAAGAAGATCCTTTGATCTTTTCTACGGGGTCTGACGCTCAGTGGAACGAAAA
CTCACGTTAAGGGATTTTGGTCATGAGATTATCAAAAAGGATCTTCACCTAGATCCTTTTAAATTAAAAA
TGAAGTTTTAAATCAATCTAAAGTATATATGAGTAACCTGAGGCTATGGCAGGGCCTGCCGCCCCGACGT
TGGCTGCGAGCCCTGGGCCTTCACCCGAACTTGGGGGGTGGGGTGGGGAAAAGGAAGAAACGCGGGCGTA
TTGGCCCCAATGGGGTCTCGGTGGGGTATCGACAGAGTGCCAGCCCTGGGACCGAACCCCGCGTTTATGA
ACAAACGACCCAACACCGTGCGTTTTATTCTGTCTTTTTATTGCCGTCATAGCGCGGGTTCCTTCCGGTA
TTGTCTCCTTCCGTGTTTCAGTTAGCCTCCCCCTAGGGTGGGCGAAGAACTCCAGCATGAGATCCCCGCG
CTGGAGGATCATCCAGCCGGCGTCCCGGAAAACGATTCCGAAGCCCAACCTTTCATAGAAGGCGGCGGTG
GAATCGAAATCTCGTGATGGCAGGTTGGGCGTCGCTTGGTCGGTCATTTCGAACCCCAGAGTCCCGCTCA
GAAGAACTCGTCAAGAAGGCGATAGAAGGCGATGCGCTGCGAATCGGGAGCGGCGATACCGTAAAGCACG
AGGAAGCGGTCAGCCCATTCGCCGCCAAGCTCTTCAGCAATATCACGGGTAGCCAACGCTATGTCCTGAT
AGCGGTCCGCCACACCCAGCCGGCCACAGTCGATGAATCCAGAAAAGCGGCCATTTTCCACCATGATATT
CGGCAAGCAGGCATCGCCATGAGTCACGACGAGATCCTCGCCGTCGGGCATGCTCGCCTTGAGCCTGGCG
AACAGTTCGGCTGGCGCGAGCCCCTGATGCTCTTCGTCCAGATCATCCTGATCGACAAGACCGGCTTCCA
TCCGAGTACGTGCTCGCTCGATGCGATGTTTCGCTTGGTGGTCGAATGGGCAGGTAGCCGGATCAAGCGT
ATGCAGCCGCCGCATTGCATCAGCCATGATGGATACTTTCTCGGCAGGAGCAAGGTGAGATGACAGGAGA
TCCTGCCCCGGCACTTCGCCCAATAGCAGCCAGTCCCTTCCCGCTTCAGTGACAACGTCGAGCACAGCTG
CGCAAGGAACGCCCGTCGTGGCCAGCCACGATAGCCGCGCTGCCTCGTCTTGCAGTTCATTCAGGGCACC
GGACAGGTCGGTCTTGACAAAAAGAACCGGGCGCCCCTGCGCTGACAGCCGGAACACGGCGGCATCAGAG
CAGCCGATTGTCTGTTGTGCCCAGTCATAGCCGAATAGCCTCTCCACCCAAGCGGCCGGAGAACCTGCGT
GCAATCCATCTTGTTCAATCATACTCTTCCTTTTTCAATATTATTGAAGCATTTATCAGGGTTATTGTCT
CATGAGCGGATACATATTTGAATGTATTTAGAAAAATAAACAAATAGGGGTTCCGCGCACATTTCCCCGA
AAAGTGCCACCTGAACGAAGCATCTGTGCTTCATTTTGTAGAACAAAAATGCAACGCGAGAGCGCTAATT
TTTCAAACAAAGAATCTGAGCTGCATTTTTACAGAACAGAAATGCAACGCGAAAGCGCTATTTTACCAAC
GAAGAATCTGTGCTTCATTTTTGTAAAACAAAAATGCAACGCGAGAGCGCTAATTTTTCAAACAAAGAAT
CTGAGCTGCATTTTTACAGAACAGAAATGCAACGCGAGAGCGCTATTTTACCAACAAAGAATCTATACTT
CTTTTTTGTTCTACAAAAATGCATCCCGAGAGCGCTATTTTTCTAACAAAGCATCTTAGATTACTTTTTT
TCTCCTTTGTGCGCTCTATAATGCAGTCTCTTGATAACTTTTTGCACTGTAGGTCCGTTAAGGTTAGAAG
AAGGCTACTTTGGTGTCTATTTTCTCTTCCATAAAAAAAGCCTGACTCCACTTCCCGCGTTTACTGATTA
CTAGCGAAGCTGCGGGTGCATTTTTTCAAGATAAAGGCATCCCCGATTATATTCTATACCGATGTGGATT
GCGCATACTTTGTGAACAGAAAGTGATAGCGTTGATGATTCTTCATTGGTCAGAAAATTATGAACGGTTT
CTTCTATTTTGTCTCTATATACTACGTATAGGAAATGTTTACATTTTCGTATTGTTTTCGATTCACTCTA
TGAATAGTTCTTACTACAATTTTTTTGTCTAAAGAGTAATACTAGAGATAAACATAAAAAATGTAGAGGT
CGAGTTTAGATGCAAGTTCAAGGAGCGAAAGGTGGATGGGTAGGTTATATAGGGATATAGCACAGAGATA
TATAGCAAAGAGATACTTTTGAGCAATGTTTGTGGAAGCGGTATTCGCAATATTTTAGTAGCTCGTTACA
GTCCGGTGCGTTTTTGGTTTTTTGAAAGTGCGTCTTCAGAGCGCTTTTGGTTTTCAAAAGCGCTCTGAAG
TTCCTATACTTTCTAGAGAATAGGAACTTCGGAATAGGAACTTCAAAGCGTTTCCGAAAACGAGCGCTTC
CGAAAATGCAACGCGAGCTGCGCACATACAGCTCACTGTTCACGTCGCACCTATATCTGCGTGTTGCCTG
TATATATATATACATGAGAAGAACGGCATAGTGCGTGTTTATGCTTAAATGCGTACTTATATGCGTCTAT
TTATGTAGGATGAAAGGTAGTCTAGTACCTCCTGTGATATTATCCCATTCCATGCGGGGTATCGTATGCT
TCCTTCAGCACTACCCTTTAGCTGTTCTATATGCTGCCACTCCTCAATTGGATTAGTCTCATCCTTCAAT
GCTATCATTTCCTTTGATATTGGATCATACTAAGAAACCATTATTATCATGACATTAACCTATAAAAATA
GGCGTATCACGAGGCCCTTTCGTCTCGCGCGTTTCGGTGATGACGGTGAAAACCTCTGACACATGCAGCT
CCCGGAGACGGTCACAGCTTGTCTGTAAGCGGATGCCGGGAGCAGACAAGCCCGTCAGGGCGCGTCAGCG
GGTGTTGGCGGGTGTCGGGGCTGGCTTAACTATGCGGCATCAGAGCAGATTGTACTGAGAGTGCACCATA
GATCAACGACATTACTATATATATAATATAGGAAGCATTTAATAGAACAGCATCGTAATATATGTGTACT
TTGCAGTTATGACGCCAGATGGCAGTAGTGGAAGATATTCTTTATTGAAAAATAGCTTGTCACCTTACGT
ACAATCTTGATCCGGAGCTTTTCTTTTTTTGCCGATTAAGAATTAATTCGGTCGAAAAAAGAAAAGGAGA
GGGCCAAGAGGGAGGGCATTGGTGACTATTGAGCACGTGAGTATACGTGATTAAGCACACAAAGGCAGCT
TGGAGTATGTCTGTTATTAATTTCACAGGTAGTTCTGGTCCATTGGTGAAAGTTTGCGGCTTGCAGAGCA
CAGAGGCCGCAGAATGTGCTCTAGATTCCGATGCTGACTTGCTGGGTATTATATGTGTGCCCAATAGAAA
GAGAACAATTGACCCGGTTATTGCAAGGAAAATTTCAAGTCTTGTAAAAGCATATAAAAATAGTTCAGGC
ACTCCGAAATACTTGGTTGGCGTGTTTCGTAATCAACCTAAGGAGGATGTTTTGGCTCTGGTCAATGATT
ACGGCATTGATATCGTCCAACTGCATGGAGATGAGTCGTGGCAAGAATACCAAGAGTTCCTCGGTTTGCC
AGTTATTAAAAGACTCGTATTTCCAAAAGACTGCAACATACTACTCAGTGCAGCTTCACAGAAACCTCAT
TCGTTTATTCCCTTGTTTGATTCAGAAGCAGGTGGGACAGGTGAACTTTTGGATTGGAACTCGATTTCTG
ACTGGGTTGGAAGGCAAGAGAGCCCCGAAAGCTTACATTTTATGTTAGCTGGTGGACTGACGCCAGAAAA
TGTTGGTGATGCGCTTAGATTAAATGGCGTTATTGGTGTTGATGTAAGCGGAGGTGTGGAGACAAATGGT
GTAAAAGACTCTAACAAAATAGCAAATTTCGTCAAAAATGCTAAGAAATAGGTTATTACTGAGTAGTATT
TATTTAAGTATTGTTTGTGCACTTGCCGATCTATGCGGTGTGAAATACCGCACAGATGCGTAAGGAGAAA
ATACCGCATCAGGAAATTGTAAGCGTTAATATTTTGTTAAAATTCGCGTTAAATTTTTGTTAAATCAGCT
CATTTTTTAACCAATAGGCCGAAATCGGCAAAATCCCTTATAAATCAAAAGAATAGACCGAGATAGGGT
[37 nt withheld, positions 6790-6826]
AAAGAACGTGGACTCCAACGTCAAAGG
[49 nt withheld, positions 6854-6902]
T
[91 nt withheld, positions 6904-6994]
G
[124 nt withheld, positions 6996-7119]
CCATTCGCCATTCAGGCTGCGCAACTGTTGGGAAGGGCGATCGGTGCGGGCCTCTTCGCTATTACGCCAG
ATCCTTTTGTTGTTTCCGGGTGTACAATATGGACTTCCTCTTTTCTGGCAACCAAACCCATACATCGGGA
TTCCTATAATACCTTCGTTGGTCTCCCTAACATGTAGGTGGCGGAGGGGAGATATACAATAGAACAGATA
CCAGACAAGACATAATGGGCTAAACAAGACTACACCAATTACACTGCCTCATTGATGGTGGTACATAACG
AACTAATACTGTAGCCCTAGACTTGATAGCCATCATCATATCGAAGTTTCACTACCCTTTTTCCATTTGC
CATCTATTGAAGTAATAATAGGCGCATGCAACTTCTTTTCTTTTTTTTTCTTTTCTCTCTCCCCCGTTGT
TGTCTCACCATATCCGCAATGACAAAAAAATGATGGAAGACACTAAAGGAAAAAATTAACGACAAAGACA
GCACCAACAGATGTCGTTGTTCCAGAGCTGATGAGGGGTATCTCGAAGCACACGAAACTTTTTCCTTCCT
TCATTCACGCACACTACTCTCTAATGAGCAACGGTATACGGCCTTCCTTCCAGTTACTTGAATTTGAAAT
AAAAAAAAGTTTGCTGTCTTGCTATCAAGTATAAATAGACCTGCAATTATTAATCTTTTGTTTCCTCGTC
ATTGTTCTCGTTCCCTTTCTTCCTTGTTTCTTTTTCTGCACAATATTTCAAGCTATACCAAGCATACAAT
CAACT
Features (pLannotate 1.2.2; 25 found; start..end, strand, type, name):
     40..597     +  CDS            DHFR: mouse dihydrofolate reductase; Mus musculus Dhfr
    599..623     -  protein_bind   attB2: mutant version of attB; recombination site for the Gateway® BP reaction BP Clonase™
    637..1077    +  CDS            GAL4 DNA binding domain: DNA binding domain of the GAL4 transcriptional activator; Saccharomyces cerevisiae GAL4 (truncated)
   1088..1106    +  promoter       T7 promoter: promoter for bacteriophage T7 RNA polymerase
   1195..1242    +  terminator     T7 terminator: transcription terminator for bacteriophage T7 RNA polymerase
   1269..1456    +  terminator     ADH1 terminator: S. cerevisiae ADH1; transcription terminator for the S. cerevisiae alcohol dehydrogenase 1 (ADH1) gene
   1504..1520    -  protein_bind   lac operator: The lac repressor binds to the lac operator to inhibit transcription in E. coli. This inhibition can be relieved by adding lactose or isopropyl-β-D-thiogalactopyranoside (IPTG). lac repressor encoded by lacI
   1528..1558    -  promoter       lac promoter: promoter for the E. coli lac operon
   1573..1594    -  protein_bind   CAP binding site: CAP binding activates transcription in the presence of cAMP. E. coli catabolite activator protein
   1607..1699    -  CDS            lacI (fragment): lac repressor; lacI; The lac repressor binds to the lac operator to inhibit transcription in E. coli. This inhibition can be relieved by adding lactose or isopropyl-β-D-thiogalactopyranoside (IPTG).
   1882..2470    -  rep_origin     ori: high-copy-number ColE1/pMB1/pBR322/pUC origin of replication
   2692..2708    +  polyA_signal   bGH poly(A) signal (fragment): bovine growth hormone polyadenylation signal
   2799..2846    -  polyA_signal   HSV TK poly(A) signal: herpes simplex virus thymidine kinase polyadenylation signal (Cole and Stacy, 1985)
   2905..3057    -  CDS            ble (fragment): BLE_KLEPN - Experimental evidence at protein level: Swiss-Prot protein existence level 1. Binding protein with a strong affinity to the bleomycin family of antibiotics. Binds to CL990; an antimitotic-antibiotic compound. From Klebsiella pneumoniae.
   3078..3872    -  CDS            NeoR/KanR: aminoglycoside phosphotransferase from Tn5; aph(3')-II (or nptII); confers resistance to neomycin, kanamycin, and G418 (Geneticin®)
   3873..3977    -  promoter       AmpR promoter: bla
   4004..5346    -  rep_origin     2μ ori: yeast 2μ plasmid origin of replication
   5414..5449    +  CDS            rop (fragment): Rop protein, which maintains plasmids at low copy number; rop
   5551..5600    +  misc_feature   bom (fragment): basis of mobility region from pBR322
   5739..5886    +  promoter       TRP1 promoter: S. cerevisiae TRP1
   5887..6561    +  CDS            TRP1: phosphoribosylanthranilate isomerase, required for tryptophan biosynthesis; S. cerevisiae TRP1; yeast auxotrophic marker
   6612..6663    +  misc_feature   bom (fragment): basis of mobility region from pBR322
   6691..7119    -  rep_origin     f1 ori (sequence partly withheld): f1 bacteriophage origin of replication; arrow indicates direction of (+) strand synthesis
   7123..7189    -  CDS            lacZα (fragment): LacZα fragment of β-galactosidase; lacZ fragment
   7190..7894    +  promoter       ADH1 promoter: S. cerevisiae ADH1; promoter for alcohol dehydrogenase 1
