[The description below was written by a language model from this plasmid's Addgene catalogue record and pLannotate feature annotations shown in this document.]
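Description:
pAM1479a3 is a yeast two-hybrid bait plasmid built on the pGBKCg backbone, a yeast expression vector in which the Gal4 DNA-binding domain is placed at the C-terminus of the fusion partner rather than the usual N-terminal position. It is a shuttle plasmid of about 7.9 kb. A high-copy ColE1/pUC-type origin and a Tn5 NeoR/KanR gene driven by the AmpR promoter support propagation and kanamycin selection in E. coli. A 2μ origin and the TRP1 auxotrophic marker with its own promoter provide episomal maintenance and tryptophan-prototrophy selection in Saccharomyces cerevisiae. An f1 origin and several backbone remnants (lac promoter/operator, and fragments of lacI, lacZα, rop, bom and ble) are also annotated.

The payload is expressed from the S. cerevisiae ADH1 promoter and terminated by the ADH1 terminator. It encodes mouse dihydrofolate reductase with its native start and stop codons removed, preceded by the short N-terminal sequence MYITV and a six-glycine linker. It continues through an attB2 Gateway site into the Gal4 DNA-binding domain. A T7 promoter and T7 terminator lie downstream of the Gal4 segment. The insert was cloned between SpeI and an XhoI site that occurs naturally within the Gal4 DBD coding region.

Keeping the DBD at the C-terminus leaves the engineered N-terminal residues of the DHFR reporter free. This suits two-hybrid tests of whether candidate recognition proteins bind a defined N-terminal sequence. The associated publication concerns Gid10 as an N-recognin of the Pro/N-degron pathway, which is consistent with this use, but the record does not name the prey partner tested against this bait.
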