Addgene plasmid #159725: pAM1479a3
Purpose: Express MYITV-G6-Dhfr in yeast two hybrid plasmid, pGBKCg
Depositing lab: Alexander Varshavsky. Depositing organization: California Institute of Technology. Publication: Gid10 as an alternative N-recognin of the Pro/N-degron pathway. Melnykov A, Chen SJ, Varshavsky A. Proc Natl Acad Sci U S A. 2019 Aug 6;116(32):15914-15923. doi: 10.1073/pnas.1908304116. Epub 2019 Jul 23. PubMed 31337681.
Backbone
  Vector backbone: pGBKCg
  Vector type: Yeast Expression
  Selectable markers: TRP1
Growth in bacteria
  Bacterial resistance: Kanamycin, 50 μg/mL
  Growth temperature: 37°C
  Growth strain: DH5alpha
  Copy number: High Copy
Gene/Insert
  Gene/Insert name: mDHFR
  Species: M. musculus (mouse)
  Mutation: remove start and stop codon of Dhfr
  Entrez Gene: Dhfr (a.k.a. 8430436I03Rik)
  Promoter: ADH1
  Tag / fusion protein: MYITV-GGGGGG (N terminal on insert); Gal4DBD (C terminal on backbone)
  Cloning method: Restriction Enzyme; 5′ cloning site SpeI (not destroyed); 3′ cloning site XhoI (not destroyed)
  Sequencing primers: 5′ n/a; 3′ n/a
Resource information
  A portion of this plasmid was derived from a plasmid made by: Lab collection
Terms and licenses: Academic/Nonprofit Terms; Industry Terms: Not Available to Industry
Depositor comments: For 3' clonging site, a XhoI site that is present naturally in the sequence of a segment encoding the Gal4 DBD.
How to cite: pAM1479a3 was a gift from Alexander Varshavsky (Addgene plasmid # 159725 ; http://n2t.net/addgene:159725 ; RRID:Addgene_159725)
